Addgene plasmid #102630: pJL1-mRFP1
Purpose: In vitro expression of mRFP1 from the T7 promoter
Depositing lab: Michael Jewett. Depositing organization: Northwestern University. Publication: BioBits Bright: A fluorescent synthetic biology education kit. Stark JC, Huang A, Nguyen PQ, Dubner RS, Hsu KJ, Ferrante TC, Anderson M, Kanapskyte A, Mucha Q, Packett JS, Patel P, Patel R, Qaq D, Zondor T, Burke J, Martinez T, Miller-Berry A, Puppala A, Reichert K, Schmid M, Brand L, Hill LR, Chellaswamy JF, Faheem N, Fetherling S, Gong E, Gonzalzles EM, Granito T, Koritsaris J, Nguyen B, Ottman S, Palffy C, Patel A, Skweres S, Slaton A, Woods T, Donghia N, Pardee K, Collins JJ, Jewett MC. Sci Adv. 2018 Aug 1;4(8):eaat5107. doi: 10.1126/sciadv.aat5107. eCollection 2018 Aug. PubMed 30083609.
Backbone
  Vector backbone: pJL1
  Backbone size w/o insert (bp): 1759
  Total vector size (bp): 2476
  Vector type: Bacterial Expression
Growth in bacteria
  Bacterial resistance: Kanamycin, 50 μg/mL
  Growth temperature: 37°C
  Growth strain: DH5alpha
  Copy number: High Copy
Gene/Insert
  Gene/Insert name: mRFP1
  Insert size (bp): 713
  Promoter: T7
  Cloning method: Restriction Enzyme; 5′ cloning site NdeI (not destroyed); 3′ cloning site SalI (not destroyed)
  Sequencing primers: 5′ TAATACGACTCACTATAGGG; 3′ TAGTTATTGCTCAGCGGTGG
Resource information
  A portion of this plasmid was derived from a plasmid made by: mRFP1 insert is from BBa_E1010
Terms and licenses: Academic/Nonprofit Terms; Industry Terms: Not Available to Industry
How to cite: pJL1-mRFP1 was a gift from Michael Jewett (Addgene plasmid # 102630 ; http://n2t.net/addgene:102630 ; RRID:Addgene_102630)
