[The description below was written by a language model from this plasmid's Addgene catalogue record and pLannotate feature annotations shown in this document.]
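Description:
pJL1-mRFP1 is a compact bacterial expression plasmid built on the pJL1 backbone and intended as a template for in vitro (cell-free) protein synthesis of the red fluorescent protein mRFP1. It is propagated in standard E. coli cloning strains through a high-copy ColE1/pUC-type origin of replication and selected with kanamycin, using an aminoglycoside phosphotransferase (KanR) gene that lies on the opposite strand to the expression cassette. The catalogue lists a total size of 2476 bp, while the sequenced record used for annotation is 2,441 nt, a small discrepancy that the record does not explain.

The payload is a minimal T7 expression unit. A T7 promoter drives transcription by bacteriophage T7 RNA polymerase, followed by the efficient ribosome binding site from T7 gene 10, the mRFP1 coding sequence, and a T7 terminator. mRFP1 is a constitutively fluorescent monomeric red protein derived from Discosoma sp., reported to mature somewhat slowly; the insert originates from the BioBrick part BBa_E1010 and was cloned between NdeI and SalI sites, both of which are retained, so the reporter can be exchanged for another open reading frame. The automated annotation also flags a short fragment resembling a T7 gene 10B-derived solubility tag between the mRFP1 coding sequence and the terminator. This is most likely residual T7-derived sequence upstream of the terminator, and the catalogue lists no tag on the insert.

Because expression depends on T7 RNA polymerase, the plasmid suits cell-free reactions or hosts that supply that enzyme. It was deposited as part of a fluorescent protein set for a synthetic biology education kit, where it gives a visible red readout of in vitro expression.
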