Features (pLannotate 1.2.2; 7 found; start..end, strand, type, name):
    348..366     +  promoter       T7 promoter: promoter for bacteriophage T7 RNA polymerase
    398..420     +  RBS            RBS: efficient ribosome binding site from bacteriophage T7 gene 10 (Olins and Rangwala, 1989)
    428..1102    +  CDS            mRFP1: mRFP1 is a basic (constitutively fluorescent) red fluorescent protein published in 2002, derived from Discosoma sp.. It is reported to be a somewhat slowly-maturing monomer with low acid sensitivity.
   1114..1163    +  CDS            SET1 (fragment): solubility-enhancement tag derived from T7 phage gene 10B
   1171..1218    +  terminator     T7 terminator: transcription terminator for bacteriophage T7 RNA polymerase
   1236..2051    -  CDS            KanR: aminoglycoside phosphotransferase; aph(3')-Ia; confers resistance to kanamycin in bacteria or G418 (Geneticin®) in eukaryotes
   2173..320     +  rep_origin     ori (across the origin): high-copy-number ColE1/pMB1/pBR322/pUC origin of replication
>Addgene plasmid #102630 | pJL1-mRFP1 | addgene full sequence | sequence record 199468 | Addgene NGS Result
GGTTGGACTCAAGACGATAGTTACCGGATAAGGCGCAGCGGTCGGGCTGAACGGGGGGTTCGTGCACACA
GCCCAGCTTGGAGCGAACGACCTACACCGAACTGAGATACCTACAGCGTGAGCTATGAGAAAGCGCCACG
CTTCCCGAAGGGAGAAAGGCGGACAGGTATCCGGTAAGCGGCAGGGTCGGAACAGGAGAGCGCACGAGGG
AGCTTCCAGGGGGAAACGCCTGGTATCTTTATAGTCCTGTCGGGTTTCGCCACCTCTGACTTGAGCGTCG
ATTTTTGTGATGCTCGTCAGGGGGGCGGAGCCTATGGAAAAACGCCAGCAACGCGATCCCGCGAAATTAA
TACGACTCACTATAGGGAGACCACAACGGTTTCCCTCTAGAAATAATTTTGTTTAACTTTAAGAAGGAGA
TATACATATGGCTTCCTCCGAAGACGTTATCAAAGAGTTCATGCGTTTCAAAGTTCGTATGGAAGGTTCC
GTTAACGGTCACGAGTTCGAAATCGAAGGTGAAGGTGAAGGTCGTCCGTACGAAGGTACCCAGACCGCTA
AACTGAAAGTTACCAAAGGTGGTCCGCTGCCGTTCGCTTGGGACATCCTGTCCCCGCAGTTCCAGTACGG
TTCCAAAGCTTACGTTAAACACCCGGCTGACATCCCGGACTACCTGAAACTGTCCTTCCCGGAAGGTTTC
AAATGGGAACGTGTTATGAACTTCGAAGACGGTGGTGTTGTTACCGTTACCCAGGACTCCTCCCTGCAAG
ACGGTGAGTTCATCTACAAAGTTAAACTGCGTGGTACCAACTTCCCGTCCGACGGTCCGGTTATGCAGAA
AAAAACCATGGGTTGGGAAGCTTCCACCGAACGTATGTACCCGGAAGACGGTGCTCTGAAAGGTGAAATC
AAAATGCGTCTGAAACTGAAAGACGGTGGTCACTACGACGCTGAAGTTAAAACCACCTACATGGCTAAAA
AACCGGTTCAGCTGCCGGGTGCTTACAAAACCGACATCAAACTGGACATCACCTCCCACAACGAAGACTA
CACCATCGTTGAACAGTACGAACGTGCTGAAGGTCGTCACTCCACCGGTGCTTAAGTCGACCGGCTGCTA
ACAAAGCCCGAAAGGAAGCTGAGTTGGCTGCTGCCACCGCTGAGCAATAACTAGCATAACCCCTTGGGGC
CTCTAAACGGGTCTTGAGGGGTTTTTTGCTGAAAGCCAATTCTGATTAGAAAAACTCATCGAGCATCAAA
TGAAACTGCAATTTATTCATATCAGGATTATCAATACCATATTTTTGAAAAAGCCGTTTCTGTAATGAAG
GAGAAAACTCACCGAGGCAGTTCCATAGGATGGCAAGATCCTGGTATCGGTCTGCGATTCCGACTCGTCC
AACATCAATACAACCTATTAATTTCCCCTCGTCAAAAATAAGGTTATCAAGTGAGAAATCACCATGAGTG
ACGACTGAATCCGGTGAGAATGGCAAAAGCTTATGCATTTCTTTCCAGACTTGTTCAACAGGCCAGCCAT
TACGCTCGTCATCAAAATCACTCGCATCAACCAAACCGTTATTCATTCGTGATTGCGCCTGAGCGAGACG
AAATACGCGATCGCTGTTAAAAGGACAATTACAAACAGGAATCGAATGCAACCGGCGCAGGAACACTGCC
AGCGCATCAACAATATTTTCACCTGAATCAGGATATTCTTCTAATACCTGGAATGCTGTTTTCCCGGGGA
TCGCAGTGGTGAGTAACCATGCATCATCAGGAGTACGGATAAAATGCTTGATGGTCGGAAGAGGCATAAA
TTCCGTCAGCCAGTTTAGTCTGACCATCTCATCTGTAACATCATTGGCAACGCTACCTTTGCCATGTTTC
AGAAACAACTCTGGCGCATCGGGCTTCCCATACAATCGATAGATTGTCGCACCTGATTGCCCGACATTAT
CGCGAGCCCATTTATACCCATATAAATCAGCATCCATGTTGGAATTTAATCGCGGCTTCGAGCAAGACGT
TTCCCGTTGAATATGGCTCATAACACCCCTTGTATTACTGTTTATGTAAGCAGACAGTTTTATTGTTCAT
GATGATATATTTTTATCTTGTGCAATGTAACATCAGAGATTTTGAGACACAACGTGAGATCAAAGGATCT
TCTTGAGATCCTTTTTTTCTGCGCGTAATCTGCTGCTTGCAAACAAAAAAACCACCGCTACCAGCGGTGG
TTTGTTTGCCGGATCAAGAGCTACCAACTCTTTTTCCGAAGGTAACTGGCTTCAGCAGAGCGCAGATACC
AAATACTGTTCTTCTAGTGTAGCCGTAGTTAGGCCACCACTTCAAGAACTCTGTAGCACCGCCTACATAC
CTCGCTCTGCTAATCCTGTTACCAGTGGCTGCTGCCAGTGGCGATAAGTCGTGTCTTACCG
