>Addgene plasmid #102630 | pJL1-mRFP1 | depositor partial sequence | sequence record 194078 | mRFP1
ATGGCTTCCTCCGAAGACGTTATCAAAGAGTTCATGCGTTTCAAAGTTCGTATGGAAGGTTCCGTTAACG
GTCACGAGTTCGAAATCGAAGGTGAAGGTGAAGGTCGTCCGTACGAAGGTACCCAGACCGCTAAACTGAA
AGTTACCAAAGGTGGTCCGCTGCCGTTCGCTTGGGACATCCTGTCCCCGCAGTTCCAGTACGGTTCCAAA
GCTTACGTTAAACACCCGGCTGACATCCCGGACTACCTGAAACTGTCCTTCCCGGAAGGTTTCAAATGGG
AACGTGTTATGAACTTCGAAGACGGTGGTGTTGTTACCGTTACCCAGGACTCCTCCCTGCAAGACGGTGA
GTTCATCTACAAAGTTAAACTGCGTGGTACCAACTTCCCGTCCGACGGTCCGGTTATGCAGAAAAAAACC
ATGGGTTGGGAAGCTTCCACCGAACGTATGTACCCGGAAGACGGTGCTCTGAAAGGTGAAATCAAAATGC
GTCTGAAACTGAAAGACGGTGGTCACTACGACGCTGAAGTTAAAACCACCTACATGGCTAAAAAACCGGT
TCAGCTGCCGGGTGCTTACAAAACCGACATCAAACTGGACATCACCTCCCACAACGAAGACTACACCATC
GTTGAACAGTACGAACGTGCTGAAGGTCGTCACTCCACCGGTGCTTAA
